Addgene plasmid #37165: UQ5457
Depositing lab: Gary Roberts. Depositing organization: University of Wisconsin, Madison.
Backbone
  Vector backbone: pUX2850
Growth in bacteria
  Bacterial resistance: Ampicillin, 100 μg/mL
  Growth temperature: 37°C
  Growth strain: E. Coli VJS6737
  Copy number: High Copy
Gene/Insert
  Gene/Insert name: rcoM1 in pEXT20
  Species: Burkholderia xenovorans
  Tag / fusion protein: 6xHIS (N terminal on insert)
  Cloning method: Unknown
  Sequencing primers: 5′ pEXT20-F2
Terms and licenses: Academic/Nonprofit Terms; Industry Terms: Not Available to Industry
Depositor comments: This strain contains Roberts lab plasmid pUX2850 which is an pUX2396 derivative suitable for expression of Burkholderia xenovorans RcoM1 protein + N-terminal 6×His tag. Host strain is E. coli VJS6737. For strain usage see attached pdf.
How to cite: UQ5457 was a gift from Gary Roberts (Addgene plasmid # 37165)
