[The description below was written by a language model from this plasmid's Addgene catalogue record.]
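Description:
UQ5457 is a bacterial strain deposit rather than a bare plasmid: E. coli VJS6737 carrying the plasmid pUX2850, which the record describes as a derivative of pUX2396 and as rcoM1 cloned in the pEXT20 expression vector. The plasmid is maintained at high copy number in E. coli and selected with ampicillin. No feature table accompanies the entry, so the origin of replication, the promoter driving the insert, and the cloning junctions are not stated, and the cloning method is listed as unknown. The listed sequencing primer anneals to the pEXT20 backbone upstream of the insert.

The payload is the rcoM1 gene from Burkholderia xenovorans, fused to an N-terminal 6×His tag. RcoM proteins are generally known as heme-containing, carbon monoxide-responsive transcriptional regulators, and the His tag allows the recombinant protein to be captured by immobilized metal affinity chromatography. According to the depositor, the construct is intended for expression of His-tagged RcoM1 in E. coli, which would suit purification of the protein for biochemical or spectroscopic study, or examination of its activity in the supplied host. The record points to a separate document for details of strain usage and does not explain why VJS6737 in particular was chosen as the host. Distribution is limited to academic and nonprofit users.
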