>Addgene plasmid #37165 | UQ5457 | addgene partial sequence | sequence record 47862 | pEXT20-F2 5'-GCATAATTCGTGTCGC
TTTTTGCGCCGACATCATAACGGTTCTGGCAAATATTCTGAAATGAGCTGTTGACAATTAATCATCGGCT
CGTATAATGTGTGGAATTGTGAGCGGATAACAATTTCACACAGGAAACAGAATTCAGGAGGAATTTAAAA
TGCACCATCACCATCACCATAAATCGTCTGAGCCCGCTTCCGTATCGGCGGCCGAGCGCCGCGCGGAGAC
GTTCCAGCACAAGCTCGAGCAGTTCAATCCGGGGATCGTCTGGCTGGACCAGCACGGCCGCGTCACGGCA
TTCAACGACGTCGCGCTGCAAATTCTCGGGCCGGCCGGCGAGCAATCGCTAGGCGTGGCGCAGGATAGTC
TGTTCGGCATCGACGTGGTGCAACTGCACCCGGAGAAAAGCCGCGACAAGCTGCGCTTCCTGCTGCAGTC
GAAAGACGTGGGTGGCTGCCCGGTCAAGTCGCCGCCGCCGGTGGCGATGATGATCAATATTCCCGACCGG
ATCCTGATGATCAAGGTGTCCAGCATGATCGCCGCCGGCGGCGCGTGCGGCACCTGCATGATCTTCTACG
ACGTCACCGATCTGACCACCGAGCCCTCCGGCCTGCCGGCGGGCGGCAGCGCGCCCTCGCCGAGGCGCCT
CTTCAAGATTCCCGTGTACCGGAAGAACCGCGTGATCCTGCTCGATCTGAAAGACATCGTGCGCTTTCAG
GGCGACGGCCACTACACGACGATCGTGACGCGGGACGACCGCTACCTGTCCAATCTTTCACTGGCCGATC
TGGAGCTGCGTCTCGACAGCAGCATTTATCTGCGCGTTCATCGCAGCCATATCGTGAGCCTGCAATATGC
GGTGGAGCTGGTCAAACTGGACGAGAGCGTCAATCTCGTCATGGACGACGCGGAACAGACCCAGGTGCCG
GTCAGCC
